Addgene plasmid #129513: pcDNA5FRT/TO-UBE2QL1-CS-Strep/HA
Purpose: Expresses UBE2QL1 C88S (catalytically inactive mutant) with C-terminal Strep-HA tag in mammalian cells
Depositing lab: Hemmo Meyer. Depositing organization: Universitaet Duisburg-Essen. Publication: The ubiquitin-conjugating enzyme UBE2QL1 coordinates lysophagy in response to endolysosomal damage. Koerver L, Papadopoulos C, Liu B, Kravic B, Rota G, Brecht L, Veenendaal T, Polajnar M, Bluemke A, Ehrmann M, Klumperman J, Jaattela M, Behrends C, Meyer H. EMBO Rep. 2019 Aug 21:e48014. doi: 10.15252/embr.201948014. PubMed 31432621.
Backbone
  Vector backbone: pcDNA5-FRT-TO-GW-cSH
  Backbone manufacturer: Ruedi Aebersold
  Backbone size w/o insert (bp): 7017
  Total vector size (bp): 5827
  Vector type: Mammalian Expression
  Selectable markers: Hygromycin
Growth in bacteria
  Bacterial resistance: Ampicillin, 100 μg/mL
  Growth temperature: 37°C
  Growth strain: DH5alpha
  Copy number: Unknown
Gene/Insert
  Gene/Insert name: UBE2QL1 C88S
  Species: H. sapiens (human)
  Insert size (bp): 485
  GenBank ID: NM_001145161.3
  Entrez Gene: UBE2QL1
  Promoter: CMV
  Tag / fusion protein: 2xStrep/HA (C terminal on insert)
  Cloning method: Gateway Cloning
  Sequencing primers: 5′ CMV-fwd; 3′ BGH-rev
Terms and licenses: Academic/Nonprofit Terms; Industry Terms: Not Available to Industry
How to cite: pcDNA5FRT/TO-UBE2QL1-CS-Strep/HA was a gift from Hemmo Meyer (Addgene plasmid # 129513 ; http://n2t.net/addgene:129513 ; RRID:Addgene_129513)
