[The description below was written by a language model from this plasmid's Addgene catalogue record and pLannotate feature annotations shown in this document.]
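Description:
pcDNA5FRT/TO-UBE2QL1-CS-Strep/HA is a mammalian expression plasmid built on the Gateway-adapted pcDNA5-FRT-TO-GW-cSH backbone, designed for tetracycline-regulated expression and for site-specific integration into host cell lines carrying a genomic FRT site. In bacteria it is maintained through a high-copy ColE1/pUC-type origin and selected with ampicillin via the β-lactamase gene. A partial f1 origin and remnants of lac regulatory sequence are also annotated in the backbone.

The payload is the human ubiquitin-conjugating enzyme UBE2QL1 carrying the C88S substitution, which the record describes as catalytically inactive. The coding sequence lies between attB1 and attB2 sites left by Gateway recombination. It is driven by the CMV enhancer/promoter, immediately followed by short tet operator matches, so transcription is repressed in cells expressing the Tet repressor and is induced by tetracycline or doxycycline. A bGH polyadenylation signal terminates the transcript. The catalogue lists a C-terminal 2xStrep/HA tag supplied by the backbone. The feature table does not annotate it, though an unannotated stretch between attB2 and the bGH signal is where it would be expected.

Downstream, an FRT site directly precedes a hygromycin resistance gene with an SV40 poly(A) signal and no complete promoter of its own. In this arrangement, FLP-mediated recombination into a compatible genomic FRT locus places the marker behind a resident promoter and start codon, so hygromycin selects for correct single-copy integrants.

The construct suits transient expression or the generation of stable inducible isogenic lines. It can serve as an inactive control for wild-type UBE2QL1 and for Strep or HA affinity purification and detection, in the context of lysophagy after endolysosomal damage. The stated backbone size exceeds the total size, which fits loss of the Gateway cassette on recombination.
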