Features (pLannotate 1.2.2; 23 found; start..end, strand, type, name):
     25..404     +  enhancer       CMV enhancer: human cytomegalovirus immediate early enhancer
    405..608     +  promoter       CMV promoter: human cytomegalovirus (CMV) immediate early promoter
    610..629     +  promoter       PLtetO-1 promoter (fragment): modified phage lambda PL promoter with tet operator sites (Lutz and Bujard, 1997)
    631..650     +  promoter       PLtetO-1 promoter (fragment): modified phage lambda PL promoter with tet operator sites (Lutz and Bujard, 1997)
    658..691     +  promoter       TRE3GV promoter (fragment): 3rd-generation Tet-responsive promoter that can be activated by binding of Tet-On® 3G, optimized for retroviral and lentiviral vectors
    826..850     +  protein_bind   attB1: mutant version of attB; recombination site for the Gateway® BP reaction BP Clonase™
    859..1341    +  CDS            UBE2QL1: U2QL1_HUMAN - Experimental evidence at protein level: Swiss-Prot protein existence level 1. Probable E2 ubiquitin-protein ligase that catalyzes the covalent attachment of ubiquitin to target proteins. May facilitate the monoubiquitination and degradation of MTOR and CCNE1 through interaction with FBXW7. From Homo sapiens (Human).
   1349..1373    -  protein_bind   attB2: mutant version of attB; recombination site for the Gateway® BP reaction BP Clonase™
   1610..1834    +  polyA_signal   bGH poly(A) signal: bovine growth hormone polyadenylation signal
   1838..1859    +  promoter       SV40 promoter (fragment): SV40 enhancer and early promoter
   1880..2113    +  rep_origin     f1 ori (fragment) (sequence partly withheld): f1 bacteriophage origin of replication; arrow indicates direction of (+) strand synthesis
   2118..2165    +  protein_bind   FRT: FLP-mediated recombination occurs in the 8-bp core sequence TCTAGAAA (Turan and Bode, 2011). FLP recombinase from the Saccharomyces cerevisiae 2μ plasmid
   2173..3195    +  CDS            HygR: aminoglycoside phosphotransferase from E. coli; aph(4)-Ia; confers resistance to hygromycin
   3205..3330    +  CDS            ble (fragment): BLE_KLEPN - Experimental evidence at protein level: Swiss-Prot protein existence level 1. Binding protein with a strong affinity to the bleomycin family of antibiotics. Binds to CL990; an antimitotic-antibiotic compound. From Klebsiella pneumoniae.
   3325..3446    +  polyA_signal   SV40 poly(A) signal: SV40 polyadenylation signal
   3519..3535    -  protein_bind   lac operator: The lac repressor binds to the lac operator to inhibit transcription in E. coli. This inhibition can be relieved by adding lactose or isopropyl-β-D-thiogalactopyranoside (IPTG). lac repressor encoded by lacI
   3543..3573    -  promoter       lac promoter: promoter for the E. coli lac operon
   3588..3609    -  protein_bind   CAP binding site: CAP binding activates transcription in the presence of cAMP. E. coli catabolite activator protein
   3622..3714    -  CDS            lacI (fragment): lac repressor; lacI; The lac repressor binds to the lac operator to inhibit transcription in E. coli. This inhibition can be relieved by adding lactose or isopropyl-β-D-thiogalactopyranoside (IPTG).
   3897..4485    -  rep_origin     ori: high-copy-number ColE1/pMB1/pBR322/pUC origin of replication
   4656..5516    -  CDS            AmpR: β-lactamase; bla; confers resistance to ampicillin, carbenicillin, and related antibiotics
   5517..5621    -  promoter       AmpR promoter: bla
   5680..5732    -  misc_feature   bom (fragment): basis of mobility region from pBR322
>Addgene plasmid #129513 | pcDNA5FRT/TO-UBE2QL1-CS-Strep/HA | addgene full sequence | sequence record 257047 | Addgene NGS Result
ATGTACGGGCCAGATATACGCGTTGACATTGATTATTGACTAGTTATTAATAGTAATCAATTACGGGGTC
ATTAGTTCATAGCCCATATATGGAGTTCCGCGTTACATAACTTACGGTAAATGGCCCGCCTGGCTGACCG
CCCAACGACCCCCGCCCATTGACGTCAATAATGACGTATGTTCCCATAGTAACGCCAATAGGGACTTTCC
ATTGACGTCAATGGGTGGAGTATTTACGGTAAACTGCCCACTTGGCAGTACATCAAGTGTATCATATGCC
AAGTACGCCCCCTATTGACGTCAATGACGGTAAATGGCCCGCCTGGCATTATGCCCAGTACATGACCTTA
TGGGACTTTCCTACTTGGCAGTACATCTACGTATTAGTCATCGCTATTACCATGGTGATGCGGTTTTGGC
AGTACATCAATGGGCGTGGATAGCGGTTTGACTCACGGGGATTTCCAAGTCTCCACCCCATTGACGTCAA
TGGGAGTTTGTTTTGGCACCAAAATCAACGGGACTTTCCAAAATGTCGTAACAACTCCGCCCCATTGACG
CAAATGGGCGGTAGGCGTGTACGGTGGGAGGTCTATATAAGCAGAGCTCTCCCTATCAGTGATAGAGATC
TCCCTATCAGTGATAGAGATCGTCGACGAGCTCGTTTAGTGAACCGTCAGATCGCCTGGAGACGCCATCC
ACGCTGTTTTGACCTCCATAGAAGACACCGGGACCGATCCAGCCTCCGGACTCTAGCGTTTAAACTTAAG
CTTGGTACCGAGCTCGGATCCACTAGTCCAGTGTGGTGGAATTCTGCAGATATCAACAAGTTTGTACAAA
AAAGCAGGCTTCTCGAGCATGAAGGAGCTGCAGGACATCGCGCGCCTTAGCGACCGCTTCATCTCCGTGG
AGCTGGTGGACGAGAGCCTGTTCGACTGGAACGTGAAGCTGCACCAGGTGGACAAGGACTCGGTGCTGTG
GCAGGACATGAAGGAGACCAACACCGAGTTCATCCTGCTCAACCTCACCTTCCCCGACAACTTCCCCTTC
TCGCCGCCCTTCATGCGGGTGCTCAGCCCGCGCCTGGAGAACGGCTACGTGCTGGACGGCGGCGCCATCT
CCATGGAGCTGCTCACGCCGCGCGGCTGGTCCAGCGCCTACACCGTGGAGGCCGTCATGCGCCAGTTCGC
AGCCAGCCTGGTCAAGGGCCAGGGACGGATCTGTAGAAAAGCTGGCAAATCAAAAAAGTCCTTCAGTCGC
AAGGAAGCTGAAGCTACCTTTAAGAGTTTGGTGAAGACGCATGAAAAATATGGTTGGGTCACCCCGCCCG
TGTCCGACGGCGGAATTCACCCAGCTTTCTTGTACAAAGTGGTTGATATCAAGGCCGCCGACATCACCAG
CCTGTACAAGAAAGTGGGGTGGAGCCATCCCCAGTTCGAGAAGGGCGGAGGATCTGGCGGCGGAAGCGGC
GGAGGAAGCTGGTCCCACCCTCAGTTTGAGAAAGGCACCGAGCTGGGCAGCACCATGGCCAGCTACCCCT
ACGACGTGCCCGACTACGCCTGATGACTCGAGTCTAGAGGGCCCGTTTAAACCCGCTGATCAGCCTCGAC
TGTGCCTTCTAGTTGCCAGCCATCTGTTGTTTGCCCCTCCCCCGTGCCTTCCTTGACCCTGGAAGGTGCC
ACTCCCACTGTCCTTTCCTAATAAAATGAGGAAATTGCATCGCATTGTCTGAGTAGGTGTCATTCTATTC
TGGGGGGTGGGGTGGGGCAGGACAGCAAGGGGGAGGATTGGGAAGACAATAGCAGGCATGCTGGGGATGC
GGTGGGCTCTATGGCTTCTGAGGCGGAAAGAACCAGCTGGGGCTCTAGGGGGTATCCCC
[124 nt withheld, positions 1880-2003]
C
[91 nt withheld, positions 2005-2095]
AGGGTGATGGTTCACGTACCTAGAAGTTCCTATTCCGAAGTTCCTATTCTCTAGAAAGTATAGGAACTTC
CTTGGCCAAAAAGCCTGAACTCACCGCGACGTCTGTCGAGAAGTTTCTGATCGAAAAGTTCGACAGCGTC
TCCGACCTGATGCAGCTCTCGGAGGGCGAAGAATCTCGTGCTTTCAGCTTCGATGTAGGAGGGCGTGGAT
ATGTCCTGCGGGTAAATAGCTGCGCCGATGGTTTCTACAAAGATCGTTATGTTTATCGGCACTTTGCATC
GGCCGCGCTCCCGATTCCGGAAGTGCTTGACATTGGGGAATTCAGCGAGAGCCTGACCTATTGCATCTCC
CGCCGTGCACAGGGTGTCACGTTGCAAGACCTGCCTGAAACCGAACTGCCCGCTGTTCTGCAGCCGGTCG
CGGAGGCCATGGATGCGATCGCTGCGGCCGATCTTAGCCAGACGAGCGGGTTCGGCCCATTCGGACCGCA
AGGAATCGGTCAATACACTACATGGCGTGATTTCATATGCGCGATTGCTGATCCCCATGTGTATCACTGG
CAAACTGTGATGGACGACACCGTCAGTGCGTCCGTCGCGCAGGCTCTCGATGAGCTGATGCTTTGGGCCG
AGGACTGCCCCGAAGTCCGGCACCTCGTGCACGCGGATTTCGGCTCCAACAATGTCCTGACGGACAATGG
CCGCATAACAGCGGTCATTGACTGGAGCGAGGCGATGTTCGGGGATTCCCAATACGAGGTCGCCAACATC
TTCTTCTGGAGGCCGTGGTTGGCTTGTATGGAGCAGCAGACGCGCTACTTCGAGCGGAGGCATCCGGAGC
TTGCAGGATCGCCGCGGCTCCGGGCGTATATGCTCCGCATTGGTCTTGACCAACTCTATCAGAGCTTGGT
TGACGGCAATTTCGATGATGCAGCTTGGGCGCAGGGTCGATGCGACGCAATCGTCCGATCCGGAGCCGGG
ACTGTCGGGCGTACACAAATCGCCCGCAGAAGCGCGGCCGTCTGGACCGATGGCTGTGTAGAAGTACTCG
CCGATAGTGGAAACCGACGCCCCAGCACTCGTCCGAGGGCAAAGGAATAGCACGTACTACGAGATTTCGA
TTCCACCGCCGCCTTCTATGAAAGGTTGGGCTTCGGAATCGTTTTCCGGGACGCCGGCTGGATGATCCTC
CAGCGCGGGGATCTCATGCTGGAGTTCTTCGCCCACCCCAACTTGTTTATTGCAGCTTATAATGGTTACA
AATAAAGCAATAGCATCACAAATTTCACAAATAAAGCATTTTTTTCACTGCATTCTAGTTGTGGTTTGTC
CAAACTCATCAATGTATCTTATCATGTCTGTATACCGTCGACCTCTAGCTAGAGCTTGGCGTAATCATGG
TCATAGCTGTTTCCTGTGTGAAATTGTTATCCGCTCACAATTCCACACAACATACGAGCCGGAAGCATAA
AGTGTAAAGCCTGGGGTGCCTAATGAGTGAGCTAACTCACATTAATTGCGTTGCGCTCACTGCCCGCTTT
CCAGTCGGGAAACCTGTCGTGCCAGCTGCATTAATGAATCGGCCAACGCGCGGGGAGAGGCGGTTTGCGT
ATTGGGCGCTCTTCCGCTTCCTCGCTCACTGACTCGCTGCGCTCGGTCGTTCGGCTGCGGCGAGCGGTAT
CAGCTCACTCAAAGGCGGTAATACGGTTATCCACAGAATCAGGGGATAACGCAGGAAAGAACATGTGAGC
AAAAGGCCAGCAAAAGGCCAGGAACCGTAAAAAGGCCGCGTTGCTGGCGTTTTTCCATAGGCTCCGCCCC
CCTGACGAGCATCACAAAAATCGACGCTCAAGTCAGAGGTGGCGAAACCCGACAGGACTATAAAGATACC
AGGCGTTTCCCCCTGGAAGCTCCCTCGTGCGCTCTCCTGTTCCGACCCTGCCGCTTACCGGATACCTGTC
CGCCTTTCTCCCTTCGGGAAGCGTGGCGCTTTCTCATAGCTCACGCTGTAGGTATCTCAGTTCGGTGTAG
GTCGTTCGCTCCAAGCTGGGCTGTGTGCACGAACCCCCCGTTCAGCCCGACCGCTGCGCCTTATCCGGTA
ACTATCGTCTTGAGTCCAACCCGGTAAGACACGACTTATCGCCACTGGCAGCAGCCACTGGTAACAGGAT
TAGCAGAGCGAGGTATGTAGGCGGTGCTACAGAGTTCTTGAAGTGGTGGCCTAACTACGGCTACACTAGA
AGAACAGTATTTGGTATCTGCGCTCTGCTGAAGCCAGTTACCTTCGGAAAAAGAGTTGGTAGCTCTTGAT
CCGGCAAACAAACCACCGCTGGTAGCGGTGGTTTTTTTGTTTGCAAGCAGCAGATTACGCGCAGAAAAAA
AGGATCTCAAGAAGATCCTTTGATCTTTTCTACGGGGTCTGACGCTCAGTGGAACGAAAACTCACGTTAA
GGGATTTTGGTCATGAGATTATCAAAAAGGATCTTCACCTAGATCCTTTTAAATTAAAAATGAAGTTTTA
AATCAATCTAAAGTATATATGAGTAAACTTGGTCTGACAGTTACCAATGCTTAATCAGTGAGGCACCTAT
CTCAGCGATCTGTCTATTTCGTTCATCCATAGTTGCCTGACTCCCCGTCGTGTAGATAACTACGATACGG
GAGGGCTTACCATCTGGCCCCAGTGCTGCAATGATACCGCGAGACCCACGCTCACCGGCTCCAGATTTAT
CAGCAATAAACCAGCCAGCCGGAAGGGCCGAGCGCAGAAGTGGTCCTGCAACTTTATCCGCCTCCATCCA
GTCTATTAATTGTTGCCGGGAAGCTAGAGTAAGTAGTTCGCCAGTTAATAGTTTGCGCAACGTTGTTGCC
ATTGCTACAGGCATCGTGGTGTCACGCTCGTCGTTTGGTATGGCTTCATTCAGCTCCGGTTCCCAACGAT
CAAGGCGAGTTACATGATCCCCCATGTTGTGCAAAAAAGCGGTTAGCTCCTTCGGTCCTCCGATCGTTGT
CAGAAGTAAGTTGGCCGCAGTGTTATCACTCATGGTTATGGCAGCACTGCATAATTCTCTTACTGTCATG
CCATCCGTAAGATGCTTTTCTGTGACTGGTGAGTACTCAACCAAGTCATTCTGAGAATAGTGTATGCGGC
GACCGAGTTGCTCTTGCCCGGCGTCAATACGGGATAATACCGCGCCACATAGCAGAACTTTAAAAGTGCT
CATCATTGGAAAACGTTCTTCGGGGCGAAAACTCTCAAGGATCTTACCGCTGTTGAGATCCAGTTCGATG
TAACCCACTCGTGCACCCAACTGATCTTCAGCATCTTTTACTTTCACCAGCGTTTCTGGGTGAGCAAAAA
CAGGAAGGCAAAATGCCGCAAAAAAGGGAATAAGGGCGACACGGAAATGTTGAATACTCATACTCTTCCT
TTTTCAATATTATTGAAGCATTTATCAGGGTTATTGTCTCATGAGCGGATACATATTTGAATGTATTTAG
AAAAATAAACAAATAGGGGTTCCGCGCACATTTCCCCGAAAAGTGCCACCTGACGTCGACGGATCGGGAG
ATCTCCCGATCCCCTATGGTGCACTCTCAGTACAATCTGCTCTGATGCCGCATAGTTAAGCCAGTATCTG
CTCCCTGCTTGTGTGTTGGAGGTCGCTGAGTAGTGCGCGAGCAAAATTTAAGCTACAACAAGGCAAGGCT
TGACCGACAATTGCATGAAGAATCTGCTTAGGGTTAGGCGTTTTGCGCTGCTTCGCG
